Addgene plasmid #240484: hVEGF165-eGFP-hVEGF165 glycosylation sequon-His tag
Purpose: Express engineered glycosylated eGFP in CHO cells
Depositing lab: Xi Ren. Depositing organization: Carnegie Mellon University. Publication: Glycosylation-enabled chemoselective growth factor engineering for biomaterial functionalization. Xing Y, Li Q, Otto EL, Campbell PG, Ren X. Acta Biomater. 2025 Nov;207:221-232. doi: 10.1016/j.actbio.2025.09.057. Epub 2025 Oct 1. PubMed 41043672.
Backbone
  Vector backbone: pcDNA3.1(+)
  Backbone manufacturer: Genscript
  Backbone size w/o insert (bp): 5409
  Total vector size (bp): 6303
  Vector type: Mammalian Expression
Growth in bacteria
  Bacterial resistance: Ampicillin, 100 μg/mL
  Growth temperature: 37°C
  Growth strain: DH5alpha
  Copy number: Unknown
Gene/Insert
  Gene/Insert name: glycosylated eGFP
  Species: Synthetic
  Insert size (bp): 894
  Tag / fusion protein: hVEGF165 signal peptide (N terminal on insert); 3 repeats of hVEGF165 glycosylation sequon (C terminal on insert); 6xHis (C terminal on insert)
Resource information
  A portion of this plasmid was derived from a plasmid made by: The plasmid was designed by our lab and cloned by Genscript.
Terms and licenses: Academic/Nonprofit Terms; Industry Terms: Not Available to Industry
How to cite: hVEGF165-eGFP-hVEGF165 glycosylation sequon-His tag was a gift from Xi Ren (Addgene plasmid # 240484 ; http://n2t.net/addgene:240484 ; RRID:Addgene_240484)
