[The description below was written by a language model from this plasmid's Addgene catalogue record and pLannotate feature annotations shown in this document.]
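Description:
hVEGF165-eGFP-hVEGF165 glycosylation sequon-His tag is a 6.3 kb mammalian expression plasmid built on the pcDNA3.1(+) backbone, intended for producing an engineered, glycosylated form of eGFP in CHO cells. It is propagated in E. coli through a high-copy ColE1/pUC-type origin with ampicillin selection from the AmpR (β-lactamase) cassette. The backbone also carries an f1 origin and an SV40 promoter-driven neomycin phosphotransferase gene with an SV40 polyadenylation signal, which would allow G418 selection of stably transfected mammalian cells. Short annotations such as the HIV-1 LTR, ble, lacI and bom fragments appear to be partial backbone matches reported by the automated annotation rather than functional parts.

The payload is an 894 bp synthetic open reading frame placed downstream of the CMV immediate-early enhancer/promoter and terminated by the bGH polyadenylation signal; a T7 promoter sits just upstream of the insert. The coding sequence begins with the human VEGF165 signal peptide (picked up by the annotation tool as a VEGFA fragment), which directs the protein into the secretory pathway. EGFP follows. According to the catalogue entry, three repeats of the VEGF165 glycosylation sequon come next, corresponding to the unannotated stretch between EGFP and the tag. The frame ends in a C-terminal 6xHis tag, which the tool reports as a partial 9xHis match. Entry into the secretory pathway exposes the appended sequons to the cell's glycosylation machinery, so an otherwise non-glycosylated fluorescent protein is secreted carrying glycans, and the His tag permits metal-affinity purification. The associated work concerns glycosylation-enabled chemoselective protein engineering for functionalizing biomaterials, so this construct plausibly serves as a fluorescent model protein for that approach, although the record does not state this role explicitly.
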