Features (pLannotate 1.2.2; 22 found; start..end, strand, type, name):
     28..80      -  misc_feature   bom (fragment): basis of mobility region from pBR322
    235..614     +  enhancer       CMV enhancer: human cytomegalovirus immediate early enhancer
    615..818     +  promoter       CMV promoter: human cytomegalovirus (CMV) immediate early promoter
    814..847     +  LTR            5' LTR (truncated) (fragment): truncated 5' long terminal repeat (LTR) from HIV-1
    863..881     +  promoter       T7 promoter: promoter for bacteriophage T7 RNA polymerase
    907..984     +  CDS            VEGFA (fragment): VEGFA_CANLF - Also known as VEGF. Experimental evidence at protein level: Swiss-Prot protein existence level 1. Growth factor active in angiogenesis, vasculogenesis and endothelial cell growth. Induces endothelial cell proliferation, promotes cell migration, inhibits apoptosis and induces permeabilization of blood vessels. Binds to the FLT1/VEGFR1 and KDR/VEGFR2 receptors, heparan sulfate and heparin (By similarity). Binding to NRP1 receptor initiates a signaling pathway needed for motor neuron axon guidance and cell body migration, including for the caudal migration of facial motor neurons fr
    985..1698    +  CDS            EGFP: EGFP is a basic (constitutively fluorescent) green fluorescent protein published in 1996, derived from Aequorea victoria. It is reported to be a rapidly-maturing weak dimer with moderate acid sensitivity.
   1779..1797    +  CDS            9xHis (fragment): 9xHis affinity tag
   1900..2124    +  polyA_signal   bGH poly(A) signal: bovine growth hormone polyadenylation signal
   2128..2149    +  promoter       SV40 promoter (fragment): SV40 enhancer and early promoter
   2170..2598    +  rep_origin     f1 ori (sequence partly withheld): f1 bacteriophage origin of replication; arrow indicates direction of (+) strand synthesis
   2612..2941    +  promoter       SV40 promoter: SV40 enhancer and early promoter
   3008..3799    +  CDS            neo: KKA2_KLEPN - Also known as kan, nptII. Experimental evidence at protein level: Swiss-Prot protein existence level 1. Resistance to kanamycin, neomycin, paromomycin, ribostamycin, butirosin and gentamicin B. From Klebsiella pneumoniae.
   3823..3981    +  CDS            ble (fragment): BLE_KLEPN - Experimental evidence at protein level: Swiss-Prot protein existence level 1. Binding protein with a strong affinity to the bleomycin family of antibiotics. Binds to CL990; an antimitotic-antibiotic compound. From Klebsiella pneumoniae.
   3976..4097    +  polyA_signal   SV40 poly(A) signal: SV40 polyadenylation signal
   4170..4186    -  protein_bind   lac operator: The lac repressor binds to the lac operator to inhibit transcription in E. coli. This inhibition can be relieved by adding lactose or isopropyl-β-D-thiogalactopyranoside (IPTG). lac repressor encoded by lacI
   4194..4224    -  promoter       lac promoter: promoter for the E. coli lac operon
   4239..4260    -  protein_bind   CAP binding site: CAP binding activates transcription in the presence of cAMP. E. coli catabolite activator protein
   4273..4365    -  CDS            lacI (fragment): lac repressor; lacI; The lac repressor binds to the lac operator to inhibit transcription in E. coli. This inhibition can be relieved by adding lactose or isopropyl-β-D-thiogalactopyranoside (IPTG).
   4548..5136    -  rep_origin     ori: high-copy-number ColE1/pMB1/pBR322/pUC origin of replication
   5307..6167    -  CDS            AmpR: β-lactamase; bla; confers resistance to ampicillin, carbenicillin, and related antibiotics
   6168..6272    -  promoter       AmpR promoter: bla
>Addgene plasmid #240484 | hVEGF165-eGFP-hVEGF165 glycosylation sequon-His tag | addgene full sequence | sequence record 490438 | Addgene NGS Result
GACGGATCGGGAGATCTCCCGATCCCCTATGGTGCACTCTCAGTACAATCTGCTCTGATGCCGCATAGTT
AAGCCAGTATCTGCTCCCTGCTTGTGTGTTGGAGGTCGCTGAGTAGTGCGCGAGCAAAATTTAAGCTACA
ACAAGGCAAGGCTTGACCGACAATTGCATGAAGAATCTGCTTAGGGTTAGGCGTTTTGCGCTGCTTCGCG
ATGTACGGGCCAGATATACGCGTTGACATTGATTATTGACTAGTTATTAATAGTAATCAATTACGGGGTC
ATTAGTTCATAGCCCATATATGGAGTTCCGCGTTACATAACTTACGGTAAATGGCCCGCCTGGCTGACCG
CCCAACGACCCCCGCCCATTGACGTCAATAATGACGTATGTTCCCATAGTAACGCCAATAGGGACTTTCC
ATTGACGTCAATGGGTGGAGTATTTACGGTAAACTGCCCACTTGGCAGTACATCAAGTGTATCATATGCC
AAGTACGCCCCCTATTGACGTCAATGACGGTAAATGGCCCGCCTGGCATTATGCCCAGTACATGACCTTA
TGGGACTTTCCTACTTGGCAGTACATCTACGTATTAGTCATCGCTATTACCATGGTGATGCGGTTTTGGC
AGTACATCAATGGGCGTGGATAGCGGTTTGACTCACGGGGATTTCCAAGTCTCCACCCCATTGACGTCAA
TGGGAGTTTGTTTTGGCACCAAAATCAACGGGACTTTCCAAAATGTCGTAACAACTCCGCCCCATTGACG
CAAATGGGCGGTAGGCGTGTACGGTGGGAGGTCTATATAAGCAGAGCTCTCTGGCTAACTAGAGAACCCA
CTGCTTACTGGCTTATCGAAATTAATACGACTCACTATAGGGAGACCCAAGCTGGCTAGCGCCACCATGA
ATTTTCTGCTGAGCTGGGTGCACTGGTCCCTGGCCCTGCTGCTGTACCTGCACCACGCCAAGTGGTCCCA
GGCCGTGTCTAAGGGCGAGGAGCTGTTCACAGGCGTGGTGCCCATCCTGGTGGAGCTGGACGGCGATGTG
AACGGCCACAAGTTTTCTGTGAGCGGAGAGGGAGAGGGCGACGCAACCTATGGCAAGCTGACACTGAAGT
TCATCTGCACCACAGGCAAGCTGCCCGTGCCTTGGCCAACACTGGTGACCACACTGACCTACGGCGTGCA
GTGTTTCTCCAGGTATCCAGACCACATGAAGCAGCACGATTTCTTTAAGTCTGCCATGCCAGAGGGATAC
GTGCAGGAGAGGACCATCTTCTTTAAGGACGATGGCAATTATAAGACAAGAGCCGAGGTGAAGTTCGAGG
GCGACACTCTGGTGAACAGGATCGAGCTGAAGGGCATCGACTTTAAGGAGGATGGCAATATCCTGGGCCA
CAAGCTGGAGTACAACTATAATTCCCACAACGTGTACATCATGGCCGATAAGCAGAAGAACGGCATCAAG
GTGAACTTCAAGATCCGCCACAATATCGAGGACGGCAGCGTGCAGCTGGCCGATCACTACCAGCAGAACA
CACCTATCGGCGACGGACCCGTGCTGCTGCCTGATAATCACTATCTGTCCACCCAGTCTGCCCTGAGCAA
GGACCCAAACGAGAAGCGGGATCACATGGTGCTGCTGGAGTTTGTGACCGCCGCCGGCATCACACTGGGC
ATGGATGAGCTGTACAAGGGAGGAGGAGGCAGCTCCAACATCACCATGTCTAATATCACAATGAGCAACA
TCACCATGGAGAATCTGTATTTCCAGGGCCACCACCACCACCACCACTGAGGATCCACTAGTCCAGTGTG
GTGGAATTCTGCAGATATCCAGCACAGTGGCGGCCGCTCGAGTCTAGAGGGCCCGTTTAAACCCGCTGAT
CAGCCTCGACTGTGCCTTCTAGTTGCCAGCCATCTGTTGTTTGCCCCTCCCCCGTGCCTTCCTTGACCCT
GGAAGGTGCCACTCCCACTGTCCTTTCCTAATAAAATGAGGAAATTGCATCGCATTGTCTGAGTAGGTGT
CATTCTATTCTGGGGGGTGGGGTGGGGCAGGACAGCAAGGGGGAGGATTGGGAAGACAATAGCAGGCATG
CTGGGGATGCGGTGGGCTCTATGGCTTCTGAGGCGGAAAGAACCAGCTGGGGCTCTAGGGGGTATCCCC
[124 nt withheld, positions 2170-2293]
C
[91 nt withheld, positions 2295-2385]
A
[49 nt withheld, positions 2387-2435]
CCTTTGACGTTGGAGTCCACGTTCTTT
[37 nt withheld, positions 2463-2499]
ACCCTATCTCGGTCTATTCTTTTGATTTATAAGGGATTTTGCCGATTTCGGCCTATTGGTTAAAAAATGA
GCTGATTTAACAAAAATTTAACGCGAATTAATTCTGTGGAATGTGTGTCAGTTAGGGTGTGGAAAGTCCC
CAGGCTCCCCAGCAGGCAGAAGTATGCAAAGCATGCATCTCAATTAGTCAGCAACCAGGTGTGGAAAGTC
CCCAGGCTCCCCAGCAGGCAGAAGTATGCAAAGCATGCATCTCAATTAGTCAGCAACCATAGTCCCGCCC
CTAACTCCGCCCATCCCGCCCCTAACTCCGCCCAGTTCCGCCCATTCTCCGCCCCATGGCTGACTAATTT
TTTTTATTTATGCAGAGGCCGAGGCCGCCTCTGCCTCTGAGCTATTCCAGAAGTAGTGAGGAGGCTTTTT
TGGAGGCCTAGGCTTTTGCAAAAAGCTCCCGGGAGCTTGTATATCCATTTTCGGATCTGATCAAGAGACA
GGATGAGGATCGTTTCGCATGATTGAACAAGATGGATTGCACGCAGGTTCTCCGGCCGCTTGGGTGGAGA
GGCTATTCGGCTATGACTGGGCACAACAGACAATCGGCTGCTCTGATGCCGCCGTGTTCCGGCTGTCAGC
GCAGGGGCGCCCGGTTCTTTTTGTCAAGACCGACCTGTCCGGTGCCCTGAATGAACTGCAGGACGAGGCA
GCGCGGCTATCGTGGCTGGCCACGACGGGCGTTCCTTGCGCAGCTGTGCTCGACGTTGTCACTGAAGCGG
GAAGGGACTGGCTGCTATTGGGCGAAGTGCCGGGGCAGGATCTCCTGTCATCTCACCTTGCTCCTGCCGA
GAAAGTATCCATCATGGCTGATGCAATGCGGCGGCTGCATACGCTTGATCCGGCTACCTGCCCATTCGAC
CACCAAGCGAAACATCGCATCGAGCGAGCACGTACTCGGATGGAAGCCGGTCTTGTCGATCAGGATGATC
TGGACGAAGAGCATCAGGGGCTCGCGCCAGCCGAACTGTTCGCCAGGCTCAAGGCGCGCATGCCCGACGG
CGAGGATCTCGTCGTGACCCATGGCGATGCCTGCTTGCCGAATATCATGGTGGAAAATGGCCGCTTTTCT
GGATTCATCGACTGTGGCCGGCTGGGTGTGGCGGACCGCTATCAGGACATAGCGTTGGCTACCCGTGATA
TTGCTGAAGAGCTTGGCGGCGAATGGGCTGACCGCTTCCTCGTGCTTTACGGTATCGCCGCTCCCGATTC
GCAGCGCATCGCCTTCTATCGCCTTCTTGACGAGTTCTTCTGAGCGGGACTCTGGGGTTCGAAATGACCG
ACCAAGCGACGCCCAACCTGCCATCACGAGATTTCGATTCCACCGCCGCCTTCTATGAAAGGTTGGGCTT
CGGAATCGTTTTCCGGGACGCCGGCTGGATGATCCTCCAGCGCGGGGATCTCATGCTGGAGTTCTTCGCC
CACCCCAACTTGTTTATTGCAGCTTATAATGGTTACAAATAAAGCAATAGCATCACAAATTTCACAAATA
AAGCATTTTTTTCACTGCATTCTAGTTGTGGTTTGTCCAAACTCATCAATGTATCTTATCATGTCTGTAT
ACCGTCGACCTCTAGCTAGAGCTTGGCGTAATCATGGTCATAGCTGTTTCCTGTGTGAAATTGTTATCCG
CTCACAATTCCACACAACATACGAGCCGGAAGCATAAAGTGTAAAGCCTGGGGTGCCTAATGAGTGAGCT
AACTCACATTAATTGCGTTGCGCTCACTGCCCGCTTTCCAGTCGGGAAACCTGTCGTGCCAGCTGCATTA
ATGAATCGGCCAACGCGCGGGGAGAGGCGGTTTGCGTATTGGGCGCTCTTCCGCTTCCTCGCTCACTGAC
TCGCTGCGCTCGGTCGTTCGGCTGCGGCGAGCGGTATCAGCTCACTCAAAGGCGGTAATACGGTTATCCA
CAGAATCAGGGGATAACGCAGGAAAGAACATGTGAGCAAAAGGCCAGCAAAAGGCCAGGAACCGTAAAAA
GGCCGCGTTGCTGGCGTTTTTCCATAGGCTCCGCCCCCCTGACGAGCATCACAAAAATCGACGCTCAAGT
CAGAGGTGGCGAAACCCGACAGGACTATAAAGATACCAGGCGTTTCCCCCTGGAAGCTCCCTCGTGCGCT
CTCCTGTTCCGACCCTGCCGCTTACCGGATACCTGTCCGCCTTTCTCCCTTCGGGAAGCGTGGCGCTTTC
TCATAGCTCACGCTGTAGGTATCTCAGTTCGGTGTAGGTCGTTCGCTCCAAGCTGGGCTGTGTGCACGAA
CCCCCCGTTCAGCCCGACCGCTGCGCCTTATCCGGTAACTATCGTCTTGAGTCCAACCCGGTAAGACACG
ACTTATCGCCACTGGCAGCAGCCACTGGTAACAGGATTAGCAGAGCGAGGTATGTAGGCGGTGCTACAGA
GTTCTTGAAGTGGTGGCCTAACTACGGCTACACTAGAAGAACAGTATTTGGTATCTGCGCTCTGCTGAAG
CCAGTTACCTTCGGAAAAAGAGTTGGTAGCTCTTGATCCGGCAAACAAACCACCGCTGGTAGCGGTGGTT
TTTTTGTTTGCAAGCAGCAGATTACGCGCAGAAAAAAAGGATCTCAAGAAGATCCTTTGATCTTTTCTAC
GGGGTCTGACGCTCAGTGGAACGAAAACTCACGTTAAGGGATTTTGGTCATGAGATTATCAAAAAGGATC
TTCACCTAGATCCTTTTAAATTAAAAATGAAGTTTTAAATCAATCTAAAGTATATATGAGTAAACTTGGT
CTGACAGTTACCAATGCTTAATCAGTGAGGCACCTATCTCAGCGATCTGTCTATTTCGTTCATCCATAGT
TGCCTGACTCCCCGTCGTGTAGATAACTACGATACGGGAGGGCTTACCATCTGGCCCCAGTGCTGCAATG
ATACCGCGAGACCCACGCTCACCGGCTCCAGATTTATCAGCAATAAACCAGCCAGCCGGAAGGGCCGAGC
GCAGAAGTGGTCCTGCAACTTTATCCGCCTCCATCCAGTCTATTAATTGTTGCCGGGAAGCTAGAGTAAG
TAGTTCGCCAGTTAATAGTTTGCGCAACGTTGTTGCCATTGCTACAGGCATCGTGGTGTCACGCTCGTCG
TTTGGTATGGCTTCATTCAGCTCCGGTTCCCAACGATCAAGGCGAGTTACATGATCCCCCATGTTGTGCA
AAAAAGCGGTTAGCTCCTTCGGTCCTCCGATCGTTGTCAGAAGTAAGTTGGCCGCAGTGTTATCACTCAT
GGTTATGGCAGCACTGCATAATTCTCTTACTGTCATGCCATCCGTAAGATGCTTTTCTGTGACTGGTGAG
TACTCAACCAAGTCATTCTGAGAATAGTGTATGCGGCGACCGAGTTGCTCTTGCCCGGCGTCAATACGGG
ATAATACCGCGCCACATAGCAGAACTTTAAAAGTGCTCATCATTGGAAAACGTTCTTCGGGGCGAAAACT
CTCAAGGATCTTACCGCTGTTGAGATCCAGTTCGATGTAACCCACTCGTGCACCCAACTGATCTTCAGCA
TCTTTTACTTTCACCAGCGTTTCTGGGTGAGCAAAAACAGGAAGGCAAAATGCCGCAAAAAAGGGAATAA
GGGCGACACGGAAATGTTGAATACTCATACTCTTCCTTTTTCAATATTATTGAAGCATTTATCAGGGTTA
TTGTCTCATGAGCGGATACATATTTGAATGTATTTAGAAAAATAAACAAATAGGGGTTCCGCGCACATTT
CCCCGAAAAGTGCCACCTGACGTC
